Addgene plasmid #12556: HI.HslU.RSETB.fl.wt
Depositing lab: David McKay. Depositing organization: Stanford University. Publication: Structure of Haemophilus influenzae HslU protein in crystals with one-dimensional disorder twinning. Trame CB, McKay DB. Acta Crystallogr D Biol Crystallogr. 2001 Aug . 57(Pt 8):1079-90. 10.1107/S0907444901007673 PubMed 11468391.
Backbone
  Vector backbone: pRSET_B
  Backbone size w/o insert (bp): 2800
  Vector type: Bacterial Expression
Growth in bacteria
  Bacterial resistance: Ampicillin, 100 μg/mL
  Growth temperature: 37°C
  Growth strain: DH5alpha
  Copy number: High Copy
Gene/Insert
  Gene/Insert name: Haemophilus influenzae heat shock locus U (alt name: H. influenzae HslU)
  Species: Haemophilus influenzae
  Insert size (bp): 1400
  Mutation: none
  Cloning method: Restriction Enzyme; 5′ cloning site NdeI (unknown if destroyed); 3′ cloning site KpnI (unknown if destroyed)
  Sequencing primers: 5′ T7
Resource information
  A portion of this plasmid was derived from a plasmid made by: Original insert cloned from two plasmids of the H. influenzae genomic sequencing project obtained from ATCC
Terms and licenses: Academic/Nonprofit Terms; Industry Terms: Not Available to Industry
Depositor comments: This expression plasmid was constructed from expression plasmid for HslUV complex by deleting coding sequence for HslV and inter-gene spacer
How to cite: HI.HslU.RSETB.fl.wt was a gift from David McKay (Addgene plasmid # 12556 ; http://n2t.net/addgene:12556 ; RRID:Addgene_12556)
