[The description below was written by a language model from this plasmid's Addgene catalogue record and pLannotate feature annotations shown in this document.]
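Description:
HI.HslU.RSETB.fl.wt is a bacterial expression plasmid built on the pRSET_B backbone for producing full-length, wild-type HslU from Haemophilus influenzae in E. coli. It is about 4.2 kb in the depositor's full sequence. It is maintained at high copy through a ColE1/pUC-type origin and selected with ampicillin via the β-lactamase gene and its native promoter. An f1 phage origin is also present, which in principle allows rescue of single-stranded DNA. Short annotated fragments of lacZα, lacI, the pBR322 bom region, a pUC-type polylinker and a T7 gene 10-derived sequence appear to be backbone remnants rather than functional elements.

The expression cassette follows the standard T7 layout. On the circular map, a T7 promoter sits just upstream of the efficient ribosome binding site from phage T7 gene 10. This is followed by the roughly 1.3 kb hslU open reading frame and a downstream T7 terminator. Transcription therefore depends on a host that supplies T7 RNA polymerase. The insert was placed between NdeI and KpnI sites, and the feature table shows no affinity tag fused to the coding sequence, so the protein appears to be expressed untagged.

HslU is the ATPase and chaperone subunit of the proteasome-like HslUV complex. It uses ATP binding and hydrolysis to unfold substrates before they are passed to the HslV peptidase. According to the depositor, the plasmid was derived from an HslUV co-expression construct by deleting the HslV coding sequence and the intergenic spacer, with the original insert coming from H. influenzae genome project clones. The associated publication concerns the crystal structure of H. influenzae HslU, consistent with use for recombinant protein production for structural and biochemical work.
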