Features (pLannotate 1.2.2; 13 found; start..end, strand, type, name):
     11..33      +  RBS            RBS: efficient ribosome binding site from bacteriophage T7 gene 10 (Olins and Rangwala, 1989)
     41..1372    +  CDS            hslU: HSLU_HAEIN - Experimental evidence at protein level: Swiss-Prot protein existence level 1. ATPase subunit of a proteasome-like degradation complex; this subunit has chaperone activity. The binding of ATP and its subsequent hydrolysis by HslU are essential for unfolding of protein substrates subsequently hydrolyzed by HslV. HslU recognizes the N-terminal part of its protein substrates and unfolds these before they are guided to HslV for hydrolysis. From Haemophilus influenzae (strain ATCC 51907 / DSM 11121 / KW20 / Rd).
   1390..1409    -  misc_feature   MCS (fragment): pUC18/19 multiple cloning site
   1423..1472    +  CDS            SET1 (fragment): solubility-enhancement tag derived from T7 phage gene 10B
   1480..1527    +  terminator     T7 terminator: transcription terminator for bacteriophage T7 RNA polymerase
   1553..1619    +  CDS            lacZα (fragment): LacZα fragment of β-galactosidase; lacZ fragment
   1624..2079    +  rep_origin     f1 ori (sequence partly withheld): f1 bacteriophage origin of replication; arrow indicates direction of (+) strand synthesis
   2082..2133    -  misc_feature   bom (fragment): basis of mobility region from pBR322
   2160..2264    +  promoter       AmpR promoter: bla
   2265..3125    +  CDS            AmpR: β-lactamase; bla; confers resistance to ampicillin, carbenicillin, and related antibiotics
   3296..3884    +  rep_origin     ori: high-copy-number ColE1/pMB1/pBR322/pUC origin of replication
   4067..4120    +  CDS            lacI (fragment): lac repressor; lacI; The lac repressor binds to the lac operator to inhibit transcription in E. coli. This inhibition can be relieved by adding lactose or isopropyl-β-D-thiogalactopyranoside (IPTG).
   4140..4158    +  promoter       T7 promoter: promoter for bacteriophage T7 RNA polymerase
>Addgene plasmid #12556 | HI.HslU.RSETB.fl.wt | depositor full sequence | sequence record 7358 | Author sequence
CTAGAATAATTTTGTTTAACTTTAAGAAGGAGATATACATATGTCTGAAATGACTCCTCGCGAAATAGTT
TCTGAATTAGATCAACATATTATTGGTCAAGCCGATGCAAAACGTGCTGTGGCGATTGCGTTGCGTAACC
GTTGGCGTCGTATGCAGCTTCAAGAACCTTTGCGTCATGAAGTAACTCCAAAAAATATTTTAATGATTGG
CCCAACTGGTGTGGGTAAAACTGAAATTGCGCGCCGTTTAGCAAAATTAGCTAACGCACCATTTATCAAA
GTGGAAGCAACGAAATTTACTGAAGTAGGTTACGTGGGGAAAGAGGTGGATTCCATTATTCGTGATTTAA
CGGATAGTGCGATGAAACTTGTTCGCCAACAAGAAATTGCGAAGAACAGAGCAAGAGCTGAAGACGTGGC
TGAAGAGCGTATTTTGGATGCTTTACTTCCTCCAGCAAAAAATCAGTGGGGCGAAGTTGAAAACCATGAT
AGTCACAGCAGTACTCGCCAAGCGTTCCGTAAAAAATTACGTGAAGGTCAATTAGATGATAAAGAAATCG
AAATTGATGTGTCTGCTGGCGTATCTATGGGGGTTGAAATTATGGCTCCTCCAGGCATGGAAGAAATGAC
AAATCAACTGCAATCATTGTTCCAAAATTTGGGTTCAGACAAAACGAAAAAACGCAAAATGAAAATTAAA
GATGCGTTGAAAGCGTTGATTGATGATGAAGCAGCGAAATTAATTAACCCTGAAGAACTTAAACAAAAAG
CCATTGATGCTGTGGAACAAAATGGTATCGTCTTTATCGATGAAATCGACAAAATTTGTAAGAAAGGTGA
ATACAGTGGTGCTGATGTATCGCGTGAAGGTGTGCAACGTGATTTACTTCCGTTAGTAGAAGGCTCGACA
GTTAGCACCAAGCACGGAATGGTTAAAACTGATCATATCTTATTTATTGCATCTGGTGCATTCCAAGTTG
CTCGCCCTTCAGATTTAATTCCTGAACTACAAGGGCGTTTGCCGATTCGTGTTGAACTTACCGCATTAAG
TGCGGCGGATTTTGAGCGTATTTTAACAGAGCCACATGCTTCTTTAACCGAACAATATAAAGCGTTGATG
GCAACAGAAGGGGTGAATATTGCATTCACAACAGATGCAGTGAAGAAAATTGCTGAGGCGGCATTCCGAG
TGAATGAAAAAACGGAAAATATCGGTGCACGCCGTTTGCATACGGTAATGGAGCGTTTGATGGATAAAAT
TTCTTTCAGCGCAAGCGACATGAATGGTCAAACGGTCAATATTGATGCAGCTTATGTTGCGGATGCACTT
GGCGAAGTGGTTGAAAATGAAGATTTGAGCCGTTTTATTCTTTAAAGATAAAAATTTTACGGGTACCGAG
CTCGAATTCGAAGCTTGATCCGGCTGCTAACAAAGCCCGAAAGGAAGCTGAGTTGGCTGCTGCCACCGCT
GAGCAATAACTAGCATAACCCCTTGGGGCCTCTAAACGGGTCTTGAGGGGTTTTTTGCTGAAAGGAGGAA
CTATATCCGGATCTGGCGTAATAGCGAAGAGGCCCGCACCGATCGCCCTTCCCAACAGTTGCGCAGCCTG
AATGGCGAATGGG
[124 nt withheld, positions 1624-1747]
C
[56 nt withheld, positions 1749-1804]
AGCTTTACGGCACCTCGACCG
[64 nt withheld, positions 1826-1889]
CCTTTGACGTTGGAGTCCACGTTCTTT
[37 nt withheld, positions 1917-1953]
ACCCTATCGCGGTCTATTCTTTTGATTTATAAGGGATTTTGCCGATTTCGGCCTATTGGTTAAAAAATGA
GCTGATTTAACAAATATTTAACGCGAATTTTAACAAAATATTAACGTTTACAATTTCGCCTGATGCGGTA
TTTTCTCCTTACGCATCTGTGCGGTATTTCACACCGCATACAGGTGGCACTTTTCGGGGAAATGTGCGCG
GAACCCCTATTTGTTTATTTTTCTAAATACATTCAAATATGTATCCGCTCATGAGACAATAACCCTGATA
AATGCTTCAATAATATTGAAAAAGGAAGAGTATGAGTATTCAACATTTCCGTGTCGCCCTTATTCCCTTT
TTTGCGGCATTTTGCCTTCCTGTTTTTGCTCACCCAGAAACGCTGGTGAAAGTAAAAGATGCTGAAGATC
AGTTGGGTGCACGAGTGGGTTACATCGAACTGGATCTCAACAGCGGTAAGATCCTTGAGAGTTTTCGCCC
CGAAGAACGTTTTCCAATGATGAGCACTTTTAAAGTTCTGCTATGTGATACACTATTATCCCGTATTGAC
GCCGGGCAAGAGCAACTCGGTCGCCCCCCGCGGTATTCTCAGAATGACTTGGTTGAGTACTCACCAGTCA
CAGAAAAGCATCTTACGGATGGCATGACAGTAAGAGAATTATGCAGTGCTGCCATAACCATGAGTGATAA
CACTGCGGCCAACTTACTTCTGACAACGATCGGAGGACCGAAGGAGCTAACCGCTTTTTTGCACAACATG
GGGGATCATGTAACTCGCCTTGATCGTTGGGAACCGGAGCTGAATGAAGCCATACCAAACGACGAGAGTG
ACACCACGATGCCTGTAGCAATGCCAACAACGTTGCGCAAACTATTAACTGGCGAACTACTTACTCTAGC
TTCCCGGCAACAATTAATAGACTGAATGGAGGCGGATAAAGTTGCAGGACCACTTCTGCGCTCGGCCCTT
CCGGCTGGCTGGTTTATTGCTGATAAATCTGGAGCCGGTGAGCGTGGGTCTCGCGGTATCATTGCAGCAC
TGGGGCCAGATGGTAAGCGCTCCCGTATCGTAGTTATCTACACGACGGGGAGTCAGGCAACTATGGATGA
ACGAAATAGACAGATCGCTGAGATAGGTGCCTCACTGATTAAGCATTGGTAACTGTCAGACCAAGTTTAC
TCATATATACTTTAGATTGATTTAAAACTTCATTTTTAATTTAAAAGGATCTAGGTGAAGATCCTTTTTG
ATAATCTCATGACCAAAATCCCTTAACGTGAGTTTTCGTTCCACTGAGCGTCAGACCCCGTAGAAAAGAT
CAAAGGATCTTCTTGAGATCCTTTTTTTCTGCGCGTAATCTGCTGCTTGCAAACAAAAAAACCACCGCTA
CCAGCGGTGGTTTGTTTGCCGGATCAAGAGCTACCAACTCTTTTTCCGAAGGTAACTGGCTTCAGCAGAG
CGCAGATACCAAATACTGTCCTTCTAGTGTAGCCGTAGTTAGGCCACCACTTCAAGAACTCTGTAGCACC
GCCTACATACCTCGCTCTGCTAATCCTGTTACCAGTGGCTGCTGCCAGTGGCGATAAGTCGTGTCTTACC
GGGTTGGACTCAAGACGATAGTTACCGGATAAGGCGCAGCGGTCGGGCTGAACGGGGGGTTCGTGCACAC
AGCCCAGCTTGGAGCGAACGACCTACACCGAACTGAGATACCTACAGCGTGAGCTATGAGAAAGCGCCAC
GCTTCCCGAAGGGAGAAAGGCGGACAGGTATCCGGTAAGCGGCAGGGTCGGAACAGGAGAGCGCACGAGG
GAGCTTCCAGGGGGAAACGCCTGGTATCTTTATAGTCCTGTCGGGTTTCGCCACCTCTGACTTGAGCGTC
GATTTTTGTGATGCTCGTCAGGGGGGCGGAGCCTATGGAAAAACGCCAGCAACGCGGCCTTTTTACGGTT
CCTGGGCTTTTGCTGGCCTTTTGCTCACATGTTCTTTCCTGCGTTATCCCCTGATTCTGTGGATAACCGT
ATTACCGCCTTTGAGTGAGCTGATACCGCTCGCCGCAGCCGAACGACCGAGCGCAGCGAGTCAGTGAGCG
AGGAAGCGGAAGAGCGCCCAATACGCAAACCGCCTCTCCCCGCGCGTTGGCCGATTCATTAATGCAGGAT
CTCGATCCCGCGAAATTAATACGACTCACTATAGGGAGACCACAACGGTTTCCCT
