>Addgene plasmid #12556 | HI.HslU.RSETB.fl.wt | addgene partial sequence | sequence record 36660 | T7 5'-TAATACGACTCACTATAGGG-3'
CGGNTCNCTGAATATTTTGTTTACTTTAGAAGGAGATATACATATGTCTGAAATGACTCCTCGCGAAATA
GTTTCTGAATTAGATCAACATATTATTGGTCAAGCCGATGCAAAACGTGCTGTGGCGATTGCGTTGCGTA
ACCGTTGGCGTCGTATGCAGCTTCAAGAACCTTTGCGTCATGAAGTAACTCCAAAAAATATTTTAATGAT
TGGCCCAACTGGTGTGGGTAAAACTGAAATTGCGCGCCGTTTAGCAAAATTAGCTAACGCACCATTTATC
AAAGTGGAAGCAACGAAATTTACTGAAGTAGGTTACGTGGGGAAAGAGGTGGATTCCATTATTCGTGATT
TAACGGATAGTGCGATGAAACTTGTTCGCCAACAAGAAATTGCGAAGAACAGAGCAAGAGCTGAAGACGT
GGCTGAAGAGCGTATTTTGGATGCTTTACTTCCTCCAGCAAAAAATCAGTGGGGCGAAGTTGAAAACCAT
GATAGTCACAGCAGTACTCGCCAAGCGTTCCGTAAAAAATTACGTGAAGGTCAATTAGATGATAAAGAAA
TCGAAATTGATGTGTCTGCTGGCGTATCTATGGGGGTTGAAATTATGGCTCCTCCAGGCATGGAAGAAAT
GACAAATCAACTGCAATCATTGTTCCAAAATTTGGGTTCAGACAAAACGAAAAAACGCAAAATGAAAATT
AAAGATGCGTTGAAAGCGTTGATTGATGATGAAGCAGCGAAATTAATTAACCCTGAAGAACTTAAACAAA
AAGCCATTGATGCTGTGGAACAAAATGGTATCGTCTTTATCGATGAAATCGACAAAATTTGTAAGAAAGG
TGAATACAGTGGTGCTGATGTATCGCGTGAANGT
